Addgene plasmid #116245: pHAGE-EGFR-E746_S752delinsV
Purpose: Lentiviral expression of EGFR E746_S752delinsV
Depositing lab: Gordon Mills & Kenneth Scott. Publication: Systematic Functional Annotation of Somatic Mutations in Cancer. Ng PK, Li J, Jeong KJ, Shao S, Chen H, Tsang YH, Sengupta S, Wang Z, Bhavana VH, Tran R, Soewito S, Minussi DC, Moreno D, Kong K, Dogruluk T, Lu H, Gao J, Tokheim C, Zhou DC, Johnson AM, Zeng J, Ip CKM, Ju Z, Wester M, Yu S, Li Y, Vellano CP, Schultz N, Karchin R, Ding L, Lu Y, Cheung LWT, Chen K, Shaw KR, Meric-Bernstam F, Scott KL, Yi S, Sahni N, Liang H, Mills GB. Cancer Cell. 2018 Mar 12;33(3):450-462.e10. doi: 10.1016/j.ccell.2018.01.021. PubMed 29533785.
Backbone
  Vector backbone: pHAGE
  Vector type: Lentiviral
Growth in bacteria
  Bacterial resistance: Ampicillin, 100 μg/mL
  Growth temperature: 37°C
  Growth strain: Stbl3
  Copy number: High Copy
Gene/Insert
  Gene/Insert name: EGFR
  Species: H. sapiens (human)
  Mutation: E746_S752delinsV
  Entrez Gene: EGFR (a.k.a. ERBB, ERBB1, ERRP, HER1, NISBD2, NNCIS, PIG61, mENA)
  Cloning method: Gateway Cloning
Terms and licenses: Academic/Nonprofit Terms; Industry Terms: Not Available to Industry
How to cite: pHAGE-EGFR-E746_S752delinsV was a gift from Gordon Mills & Kenneth Scott (Addgene plasmid # 116245)
