[The description below was written by a language model from this plasmid's Addgene catalogue record and pLannotate feature annotations shown in this document.]
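Description:
pHAGE-EGFR-E746_S752delinsV is a lentiviral expression plasmid built on the pHAGE backbone for delivering a mutant form of human epidermal growth factor receptor (EGFR) into mammalian cells. It is propagated in E. coli as a high-copy plasmid through a ColE1/pUC-type origin and selected with ampicillin via the β-lactamase gene. A recombination-deficient strain is recorded for growth, as is usual for LTR-containing vectors. The viral portion carries the standard HIV-1-derived transfer-vector elements: a truncated 5' LTR, the Ψ packaging signal with a short gag fragment, the Rev response element for nuclear export of the genomic RNA, the cPPT/CTS, and a ΔU3 self-inactivating 3' LTR, which disables LTR promoter activity after integration.

Between the LTRs, the human EF-1α promoter drives constitutive transcription of the EGFR open reading frame, which was introduced by Gateway recombination and is flanked by attB1 and attB2 sites. The insert carries the E746_S752delinsV change, in which residues 746 to 752 are replaced by a single valine. The annotated EGFR segments together span only about 2 kb, so the feature table does not confirm how much of the receptor coding sequence is present. A V5 epitope tag lies downstream of attB2, but the record does not state whether it is fused in frame to EGFR. An EMCV IRES then allows translation of puromycin N-acetyltransferase from the same transcript, so transduced cells can be selected with puromycin, and a WPRE enhances transcript expression. The plasmid comes from a systematic effort to functionally annotate somatic cancer mutations and serves for stable expression of this EGFR variant.
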