Features (pLannotate 1.2.2; 31 found; start..end, strand, type, name):
    377..634     +  LTR            5' LTR (truncated): truncated 5' long terminal repeat (LTR) from HIV-1
    681..806     +  misc_feature   HIV-1 Ψ: packaging signal of human immunodeficiency virus type 1
    790..1128    +  CDS            HIV-1 gag (fragment): gag protein from human immunodeficiency virus 1; gag
   1303..1536    +  misc_feature   RRE: The Rev response element (RRE) of HIV-1 allows for Rev-dependent mRNA export from the nucleus to the cytoplasm.
   1913..2013    +  CDS            Rev (fragment): human immunodeficiency virus 1 (HIV-1) Rev protein; rev; enhances nuclear export of unspliced and incompletely spliced viral mRNAs
   2058..2175    +  misc_feature   cPPT/CTS: central polypurine tract and central termination sequence of HIV-1
   2223..3401    +  promoter       EF-1α promoter: strong constitutive promoter for human elongation factor EF-1α
   3422..3442    +  protein_bind   attB1: mutant version of attB; core recombination site for the Gateway® BP reaction BP Clonase™
   3448..3638    +  CDS            EGFR (fragment): precursor of human epidermal growth factor receptor
   3638..5416    +  CDS            EGFR (fragment): precursor of human epidermal growth factor receptor
   5420..5444    -  protein_bind   attB2: mutant version of attB; recombination site for the Gateway® BP reaction BP Clonase™
   5452..5470    +  promoter       T3 promoter: promoter for bacteriophage T3 RNA polymerase
   5496..5514    -  promoter       T7 promoter: promoter for bacteriophage T7 RNA polymerase
   5520..5538    -  protein_bind   attB4 (fragment): mutant version of attB; core recombination site for the Gateway® BP reaction BP Clonase™
   5594..5635    +  CDS            V5 tag: epitope tag from simian virus 5
   5761..6223    +  misc_feature   IRES: internal ribosome entry site (IRES) of the encephalomyocarditis virus (EMCV)
   6237..6834    +  CDS            PuroR (fragment): puromycin N-acetyltransferase; pac from Streptomyces; confers resistance to puromycin
   6850..7438    +  misc_feature   WPRE: woodchuck hepatitis virus posttranscriptional regulatory element
   7446..7511    +  CDS            nef (fragment): NEF_HV1Z2 - Experimental evidence at protein level: Swiss-Prot protein existence level 1. Extracellular Nef protein targets CD4(+) T-lymphocytes for apoptosis by interacting with CXCR4 surface receptors. From Human immunodeficiency virus type 1 group M subtype D (isolate Z2/CDC-Z34) (HIV-1).
   7513..7746    +  LTR            3' LTR (ΔU3): self-inactivating 3' long terminal repeat (LTR) from HIV-1
   7951..8055    +  promoter       AmpR promoter: bla
   8056..8916    +  CDS            AmpR: β-lactamase; bla; confers resistance to ampicillin, carbenicillin, and related antibiotics
   9087..9675    +  rep_origin     ori: high-copy-number ColE1/pMB1/pBR322/pUC origin of replication
   9858..9912    +  CDS            lacI (fragment): lac repressor; lacI; The lac repressor binds to the lac operator to inhibit transcription in E. coli. This inhibition can be relieved by adding lactose or isopropyl-β-D-thiogalactopyranoside (IPTG).
   9918..10011   +  rep_origin     SV40 ori (fragment): SV40 origin of replication
  10036..10073   +  CDS            lacI (fragment): lac repressor; lacI; The lac repressor binds to the lac operator to inhibit transcription in E. coli. This inhibition can be relieved by adding lactose or isopropyl-β-D-thiogalactopyranoside (IPTG).
  10086..10107   +  protein_bind   CAP binding site: CAP binding activates transcription in the presence of cAMP. E. coli catabolite activator protein
  10122..10152   +  promoter       lac promoter: promoter for the E. coli lac operon
  10160..10176   +  protein_bind   lac operator: The lac repressor binds to the lac operator to inhibit transcription in E. coli. This inhibition can be relieved by adding lactose or isopropyl-β-D-thiogalactopyranoside (IPTG). lac repressor encoded by lacI
  10210..10293   +  polyA_signal   SV40 poly(A) signal (fragment): SV40 polyadenylation signal
  10460..329     +  CDS            nef (fragment) (across the origin): NEF_HV1BR - Experimental evidence at protein level: Swiss-Prot protein existence level 1. Extracellular Nef protein targets CD4(+) T-lymphocytes for apoptosis by interacting with CXCR4 surface receptors (PubMed:14990729). From Human immunodeficiency virus type 1 group M subtype B (isolate BRU/LAI) (HIV-1).
>Addgene plasmid #116245 | pHAGE-EGFR-E746_S752delinsV | addgene full sequence | sequence record 244174 | Addgene NGS Result
TGGAAGGGCTAATTCACTCCCAAAGAAGACAAGATATCCTTGATCTGTGGATCTACCACACACAAGGCTA
CTTCCCTGATTAGCAGAACTACACACCAGGGCCAGGGGTCAGATATCCACTGACCTTTGGATGGTGCTAC
AAGCTAGTACCAGTTGAGCCAGATAAGGTAGAAGAGGCCAATAAAGGAGAGAACACCAGCTTGTTACACC
CTGTGAGCCTGCATGGGATGGATGACCCGGAGAGAGAAGTGTTAGAGTGGAGGTTTGACAGCCGCCTAGC
ATTTCATCACGTGGCCCGAGAGCTGCATCCGGAGTACTTCAAGAACTGCTGATATCGAGCTTGCTACAAG
GGACTTTCCGCTGGGGACTTTCCAGGGAGGCGTGGCCTGGGCGGGACTGGGGAGTGGCGAGCCCTCAGAT
CCTGCATATAAGCAGCTGCTTTTTGCCTGTACTGGGTCTCTCTGGTTAGACCAGATCTGAGCCTGGGAGC
TCTCTGGCTAACTAGGGAACCCACTGCTTAAGCCTCAATAAAGCTTGCCTTGAGTGCTTCAAGTAGTGTG
TGCCCGTCTGTTGTGTGACTCTGGTAACTAGAGATCCCTCAGACCCTTTTAGTCAGTGTGGAAAATCTCT
AGCAGTGGCGCCCGAACAGGGACTTGAAAGCGAAAGGGAAACCAGAGGAGCTCTCTCGACGCAGGACTCG
GCTTGCTGAAGCGCGCACGGCAAGAGGCGAGGGGCGGCGACTGGTGAGTACGCCAAAAATTTTGACTAGC
GGAGGCTAGAAGGAGAGAGATGGGTGCGAGAGCGTCAGTATTAAGCGGGGGAGAATTAGATCGCGATGGG
AAAAAATTCGGTTAAGGCCAGGGGGAAAGAAAAAATATAAATTAAAACATATAGTATGGGCAAGCAGGGA
GCTAGAACGATTCGCAGTTAATCCTGGCCTGTTAGAAACATCAGAAGGCTGTAGACAAATACTGGGACAG
CTACAACCATCCCTTCAGACAGGATCAGAAGAACTTAGATCATTATATAATACAGTAGCAACCCTCTATT
GTGTGCATCAAAGGATAGAGATAAAAGACACCAAGGAAGCTTTAGACAAGATAGAGGAAGAGCAAAACAA
AAGTAAGACCACCGCACAGCAAGCGGCCGGCCGCTGATCTTCAGACCTGGAGGAGGAGATATGAGGGACA
ATTGGAGAAGTGAATTATATAAATATAAAGTAGTAAAAATTGAACCATTAGGAGTAGCACCCACCAAGGC
AAAGAGAAGAGTGGTGCAGAGAGAAAAAAGAGCAGTGGGAATAGGAGCTTTGTTCCTTGGGTTCTTGGGA
GCAGCAGGAAGCACTATGGGCGCAGCGTCAATGACGCTGACGGTACAGGCCAGACAATTATTGTCTGGTA
TAGTGCAGCAGCAGAACAATTTGCTGAGGGCTATTGAGGCGCAACAGCATCTGTTGCAACTCACAGTCTG
GGGCATCAAGCAGCTCCAGGCAAGAATCCTGGCTGTGGAAAGATACCTAAAGGATCAACAGCTCCTGGGG
ATTTGGGGTTGCTCTGGAAAACTCATTTGCACCACTGCTGTGCCTTGGAATGCTAGTTGGAGTAATAAAT
CTCTGGAACAGATTTGGAATCACACGACCTGGATGGAGTGGGACAGAGAAATTAACAATTACACAAGCTT
AATACACTCCTTAATTGAAGAATCGCAAAACCAGCAAGAAAAGAATGAACAAGAATTATTGGAATTAGAT
AAATGGGCAAGTTTGTGGAATTGGTTTAACATAACAAATTGGCTGTGGTATATAAAATTATTCATAATGA
TAGTAGGAGGCTTGGTAGGTTTAAGAATAGTTTTTGCTGTACTTTCTATAGTGAATAGAGTTAGGCAGGG
ATATTCACCATTATCGTTTCAGACCCACCTCCCAACCCCGAGGGGACCCGACAGGCCCGAAGGAATAGAA
GAAGAAGGTGGAGAGAGAGACAGAGACAGATCCATTCGATTAGTGAACGGATCTCGACGGTATCGCCGAA
TTCACAAATGGCAGTATTCATCCACAATTTTAAAAGAAAAGGGGGGATTGGGGGGTACAGTGCAGGGGAA
AGAATAGTAGACATAATAGCAACAGACATACAAACTAAAGAATTACAAAAACAAATTACAAAAATTCAAA
ATTTTCGGGTTTATTACAGGGACAGCAGAGATCCAGTTTGGACTAGTCGTGAGGCTCCGGTGCCCGTCAG
TGGGCAGAGCGCACATCGCCCACAGTCCCCGAGAAGTTGGGGGGAGGGGTCGGCAATTGAACCGGTGCCT
AGAGAAGGTGGCGCGGGGTAAACTGGGAAAGTGATGTCGTGTACTGGCTCCGCCTTTTTCCCGAGGGTGG
GGGAGAACCGTATATAAGTGCAGTAGTCGCCGTGAACGTTCTTTTTCGCAACGGGTTTGCCGCCAGAACA
CAGGTAAGTGCCGTGTGTGGTTCCCGCGGGCCTGGCCTCTTTACGGGTTATGGCCCTTGCGTGCCTTGAA
TTACTTCCACCTGGCTGCAGTACGTGATTCTTGATCCCGAGCTTCGGGTTGGAAGTGGGTGGGAGAGTTC
GAGGCCTTGCGCTTAAGGAGCCCCTTCGCCTCGTGCTTGAGTTGAGGCCTGGCCTGGGCGCTGGGGCCGC
CGCGTGCGAATCTGGTGGCACCTTCGCGCCTGTCTCGCTGCTTTCGATAAGTCTCTAGCCATTTAAAATT
TTTGATGACCTGCTGCGACGCTTTTTTTCTGGCAAGATAGTCTTGTAAATGCGGGCCAAGATCTGCACAC
TGGTATTTCGGTTTTTGGGGCCGCGGGCGGCGACGGGGCCCGTGCGTCCCAGCGCACATGTTCGGCGAGG
CGGGGCCTGCGAGCGCGGCCACCGAGAATCGGACGGGGGTAGTCTCAAGCTGGCCGGCCTGCTCTGGTGC
CTGGCCTCGCGCCGCCGTGTATCGCCCCGCCCTGGGCGGCAAGGCTGGCCCGGTCGGCACCAGTTGCGTG
AGCGGAAAGATGGCCGCTTCCCGGCCCTGCTGCAGGGAGCTCAAAATGGAGGACGCGGCGCTCGGGAGAG
CGGGCGGGTGAGTCACCCACACAAAGGAAAAGGGCCTTTCCGTCCTCAGCCGTCGCTTCATGTGACTCCA
CGGAGTACCGGGCGCCGTCCAGGCACCTCGATTAGTTCTCGAGCTTTTGGAGTACGTCGTCTTTAGGTTG
GGGGGAGGGGTTTTATGCGATGGAGTTTCCCCACACTGAGTGGGTGGAGACTGAAGTTAGGCCAGCTTGG
CACTTGATGTAATTCTCCTTGGAATTTGCCCTTTTTGAGTTTGGATCTTGGTTCATTCTCAAGCCTCAGA
CAGTGGTTCAAAGTTTTTTTCTTCCATTTCAGGTGTCGTGAAGCGGCCCTGCAGATATCAACAAGTTTGT
ACAAAAAAGCAGGCACCATGCGACCCTCCGGGACGGCCGGGGCAGCGCTCCTGGCGCTGCTGGCTGCGCT
CTGCCCGGCGAGTCGGGCTCTGGAGGAAAAGAAAGTTTGCCAAGGCACGAGTAACAAGCTCACGCAGTTG
GGCACTTTTGAAGATCATTTTCTCAGCCTCCAGAGGATGTTCAATAACTGTGAGGTGGTCCTTGGGAACG
CCGGCCATGTGTGCCACCTGTGCCATCCAAACTGCACCTACGGATGCACTGGGCCAGGTCTTGAAGGCTG
TCCAACGAATGGGCCTAAGATCCCGTCCATCGCCACTGGGATGGTGGGGGCCCTCCTCTTGCTGCTGGTG
GTGGCCCTGGGGATCGGCCTCTTCATGCGAAGGCGCCACATCGTTCGGAAGCGCACGCTGCGGAGGCTGC
TGCAGGAGAGGGAGCTTGTGGAGCCTCTTACACCCAGTGGAGAAGCTCCCAACCAAGCTCTCTTGAGGAT
CTTGAAGGAAACTGAATTCAAAAAGATCAAAGTGCTGGGCTCCGGTGCGTTCGGCACGGTGTATAAGGGA
CTCTGGATCCCAGAAGGTGAGAAAGTTAAAATTCCCGTCGCTATCAAGGTTCCGAAAGCCAACAAGGAAA
TCCTCGATGAAGCCTACGTGATGGCCAGCGTGGACAACCCCCACGTGTGCCGCCTGCTGGGCATCTGCCT
CACCTCCACCGTGCAGCTCATCACGCAGCTCATGCCCTTCGGCTGCCTCCTGGACTATGTCCGGGAACAC
AAAGACAATATTGGCTCCCAGTACCTGCTCAACTGGTGTGTGCAGATCGCAAAGGGCATGAACTACTTGG
AGGACCGTCGCTTGGTGCACCGCGACCTGGCAGCCAGGAACGTACTGGTGAAAACACCGCAGCATGTCAA
GATCACAGATTTTGGGCTGGCCAAACTGCTGGGTGCGGAAGAGAAAGAATACCATGCAGAAGGAGGCAAA
GTGCCTATCAAGTGGATGGCATTGGAATCAATTTTACACAGAATCTATACCCACCAGAGTGATGTCTGGA
GCTACGGGGTGACCGTTTGGGAGTTGATGACCTTTGGATCCAAGCCATATGACGGAATCCCTGCCAGCGA
GATCTCCTCCATCCTGGAGAAAGGAGAACGCCTCCCTCAGCCACCCATATGTACCATCGATGTCTACATG
ATCATGGTCAAGTGCTGGATGATAGACGCAGATAGTCGCCCAAAGTTCCGTGAGTTGATCATCGAATTCT
CCAAAATGGCCCGAGACCCCCAGCGCTACCTTGTCATTCAGGGGGATGAAAGAATGCATTTGCCAAGTCC
TACAGACTCCAACTTCTACCGTGCCCTGATGGATGAAGAAGACATGGACGACGTGGTGGATGCCGACGAG
TACCTCATCCCACAGCAGGGCTTCTTCAGCAGCCCCTCCACGTCACGGACTCCCCTCCTGAGCTCTCTGA
GTGCAACCAGCAACAATTCCACCGTGGCTTGCATTGATAGAAATGGGCTGCAAAGCTGTCCCATCAAGGA
AGACAGCTTCTTGCAGCGATACAGCTCAGACCCCACAGGCGCCTTGACTGAGGACAGCATAGACGACACC
TTCCTCCCAGTGCCTGAATACATAAACCAGTCCGTTCCCAAAAGGCCCGCTGGCTCTGTGCAGAATCCTG
TCTATCACAATCAGCCTCTGAACCCCGCGCCCAGCAGAGACCCACACTACCAGGACCCCCACAGCACTGC
AGTGGGCAACCCCGAGTATCTCAACACTGTCCAGCCCACCTGTGTCAACAGCACATTCGACAGCCCTGCC
CACTGGGCCCAGAAAGGCAGCCACCAAATTAGCCTGGACAACCCTGACTACCAGCAGGACTTCTTTCCCA
AGGAAGCCAAGCCAAATGGCATCTTTAAGGGCTCCACAGCTGAAAATGCAGAATACCTAAGGGTCGCGCC
ACAAAGCAGTGAATTTATTGGAGCATAGAACCCAGCTTTCTTGTACAAAGTGGTGATATCCAATTAACCC
TCACTAAAGGGTAAGAGTATTGAAATTAGTAAGACCCTATAGTGAGTCGTATTACCACCCAACTTTTCTA
TACAAAGTGGTTGATATCCAGCACAGTGGCGGCCGCTCGAGTCTAGAGGGCCCGCGGTTCGAAGGTAAGC
CTATCCCTAACCCTCTCCTCGGTCTCGATTCTACGCGTACCGGTTAGTAATGAGATCCCTCCCCCCCCCC
TAACGTTACTGGCCGAAGCCGCTTGGAATAAGGCCGGTGTGCGTTTGTCTATATGTTATTTTCCACCATA
TTGCCGTCTTTTGGCAATGTGAGGGCCCGGAAACCTGGCCCTGTCTTCTTGACGAGCATTCCTAGGGGTC
TTTCCCCTCTCGCCAAAGGAATGCAAGGTCTGTTGAATGTCGTGAAGGAAGCAGTTCCTCTGGAAGCTTC
TTGAAGACAAACAACGTCTGTAGCGACCCTTTGCAGGCAGCGGAACCCCCCACCTGGCGACAGGTGCCTC
TGCGGCCAAAAGCCACGTGTATAAGATACACCTGCAAAGGCGGCACAACCCCAGTGCCACGTTGTGAGTT
GGATAGTTGTGGAAAGAGTCAAATGGCTCTCCTCAAGCGTATTCAACAAGGGGCTGAAGGATGCCCAGAA
GGTACCCCATTGTATGGGATCTGATCTGGGGCCTCGGTGCACATGCTTTACATGTGTTTAGTCGAGGTTA
AAAAAACGTCTAGGCCCCCCGAACCACGGGGACGTGGTTTTCCTTTGAAAAACACGATGATAATATGGCC
ACACATATGACCGAGTACAAGCCCACGGTGCGCCTCGCCACCCGCGACGACGTCCCCAGGGCCGTACGCA
CCCTCGCCGCCGCGTTCGCCGACTACCCCGCCACGCGCCACACCGTCGATCCGGACCGCCACATCGAGCG
GGTCACCGAGCTGCAAGAACTCTTCCTCACGCGCGTCGGGCTCGACATCGGCAAGGTGTGGGTCGCGGAC
GACGGCGCCGCGGTGGCGGTCTGGACCACGCCGGAGAGCGTCGAAGCGGGGGCGGTGTTCGCCGAGATCG
GCCCGCGCATGGCCGAGTTGAGCGGTTCCCGGCTGGCCGCGCAGCAACAGATGGAAGGCCTCCTGGCGCC
GCACCGGCCCAAGGAGCCCGCGTGGTTCCTGGCCACCGTCGGCGTCTCGCCCGACCACCAGGGCAAGGGT
CTGGGCAGCGCCGTCGTGCTCCCCGGAGTGGAGGCGGCCGAGCGCGCCGGGGTGCCCGCCTTCCTGGAGA
CCTCCGCGCCCCGCAACCTCCCCTTCTACGAGCGGCTCGGCTTCACCGTCACCGCCGACGTCGAGGTGCC
CGAAGGACCGCGCACCTGGTGCATGACCCGCAAGCCCGGTGCCTAAATCGATAGATCCTAATCAACCTCT
GGATTACAAAATTTGTGAAAGATTGACTGGTATTCTTAACTATGTTGCTCCTTTTACGCTATGTGGATAC
GCTGCTTTAATGCCTTTGTATCATGCTATTGCTTCCCGTATGGCTTTCATTTTCTCCTCCTTGTATAAAT
CCTGGTTGCTGTCTCTTTATGAGGAGTTGTGGCCCGTTGTCAGGCAACGTGGCGTGGTGTGCACTGTGTT
TGCTGACGCAACCCCCACTGGTTGGGGCATTGCCACCACCTGTCAGCTCCTTTCCGGGACTTTCGCTTTC
CCCCTCCCTATTGCCACGGCGGAACTCATCGCCGCCTGCCTTGCCCGCTGCTGGACAGGGGCTCGGCTGT
TGGGCACTGACAATTCCGTGGTGTTGTCGGGGAAATCATCGTCCTTTCCTTGGCTGCTCGCCTGTGTTGC
CACCTGGATTCTGCGCGGGACGTCCTTCTGCTACGTCCCTTCGGCCCTCAATCCAGCGGACCTTCCTTCC
CGCGGCCTGCTGCCGGCTCTGCGGCCTCTTCCGCGTCTTCGCCTTCGCCCTCAGACGAGTCGGATCTCCC
TTTGGGCCGCCTCCCCGCCTGAGATCCTTTAAGACCAATGACTTACAAGGCAGCTGTAGATCTTAGCCAC
TTTTTAAAAGAAAAGGGGGGACTGGAAGGGCTAATTCACTCCCAACGAAGACAAGATCTGCTTTTTGCTT
GTACTGGGTCTCTCTGGTTAGACCAGATCTGAGCCTGGGAGCTCTCTGGCTAACTAGGGAACCCACTGCT
TAAGCCTCAATAAAGCTTGCCTTGAGTGCTTCAAGTAGTGTGTGCCCGTCTGTTGTGTGACTCTGGTAAC
TAGAGATCCCTCAGACCCTTTTAGTCAGTGTGGAAAATCTCTAGCAGTAGTAGTTCATGTCATCTTATTA
TTCAGTATTTATAACTTGCAAAGAAATGAATATCAGAGAGTGAGAGGCCCGGGTTAATTAAGGAAAGGGC
TAGATCATTCTTGAAGACGAAAGGGCCTCGTGATACGCCTATTTTTATAGGTTAATGTCATGATAATAAT
GGTTTCTTAGACGTCAGGTGGCACTTTTCGGGGAAATGTGCGCGGAACCCCTATTTGTTTATTTTTCTAA
ATACATTCAAATATGTATCCGCTCATGAGACAATAACCCTGATAAATGCTTCAATAATATTGAAAAAGGA
AGAGTATGAGTATTCAACATTTCCGTGTCGCCCTTATTCCCTTTTTTGCGGCATTTTGCCTTCCTGTTTT
TGCTCACCCAGAAACGCTGGTGAAAGTAAAAGATGCTGAAGATCAGTTGGGTGCACGAGTGGGTTACATC
GAACTGGATCTCAACAGCGGTAAGATCCTTGAGAGTTTTCGCCCCGAAGAACGTTTTCCAATGATGAGCA
CTTTTAAAGTTCTGCTATGTGGCGCGGTATTATCCCGTGTTGACGCCGGGCAAGAGCAACTCGGTCGCCG
CATACACTATTCTCAGAATGACTTGGTTGAGTACTCACCAGTCACAGAAAAGCATCTTACGGATGGCATG
ACAGTAAGAGAATTATGCAGTGCTGCCATAACCATGAGTGATAACACTGCGGCCAACTTACTTCTGACAA
CGATCGGAGGACCGAAGGAGCTAACCGCTTTTTTGCACAACATGGGGGATCATGTAACTCGCCTTGATCG
TTGGGAACCGGAGCTGAATGAAGCCATACCAAACGACGAGCGTGACACCACGATGCCTGTAGCAATGGCA
ACAACGTTGCGCAAACTATTAACTGGCGAACTACTTACTCTAGCTTCCCGGCAACAATTAATAGACTGGA
TGGAGGCGGATAAAGTTGCAGGACCACTTCTGCGCTCGGCCCTTCCGGCTGGCTGGTTTATTGCTGATAA
ATCTGGAGCCGGTGAGCGTGGGTCTCGCGGTATCATTGCAGCACTGGGGCCAGATGGTAAGCCCTCCCGT
ATCGTAGTTATCTACACGACGGGGAGTCAGGCAACTATGGATGAACGAAATAGACAGATCGCTGAGATAG
GTGCCTCACTGATTAAGCATTGGTAACTGTCAGACCAAGTTTACTCATATATACTTTAGATTGATTTAAA
ACTTCATTTTTAATTTAAAAGGATCTAGGTGAAGATCCTTTTTGATAATCTCATGACCAAAATCCCTTAA
CGTGAGTTTTCGTTCCACTGAGCGTCAGACCCCGTAGAAAAGATCAAAGGATCTTCTTGAGATCCTTTTT
TTCTGCGCGTAATCTGCTGCTTGCAAACAAAAAAACCACCGCTACCAGCGGTGGTTTGTTTGCCGGATCA
AGAGCTACCAACTCTTTTTCCGAAGGTAACTGGCTTCAGCAGAGCGCAGATACCAAATACTGTTCTTCTA
GTGTAGCCGTAGTTAGGCCACCACTTCAAGAACTCTGTAGCACCGCCTACATACCTCGCTCTGCTAATCC
TGTTACCAGTGGCTGCTGCCAGTGGCGATAAGTCGTGTCTTACCGGGTTGGACTCAAGACGATAGTTACC
GGATAAGGCGCAGCGGTCGGGCTGAACGGGGGGTTCGTGCACACAGCCCAGCTTGGAGCGAACGACCTAC
ACCGAACTGAGATACCTACAGCGTGAGCTATGAGAAAGCGCCACGCTTCCCGAAGGGAGAAAGGCGGACA
GGTATCCGGTAAGCGGCAGGGTCGGAACAGGAGAGCGCACGAGGGAGCTTCCAGGGGGAAACGCCTGGTA
TCTTTATAGTCCTGTCGGGTTTCGCCACCTCTGACTTGAGCGTCGATTTTTGTGATGCTCGTCAGGGGGG
CGGAGCCTATGGAAAAACGCCAGCAACGCGGCCTTTTTACGGTTCCTGGCCTTTTGCTGGCCTTTTGCTC
ACATGTTCTTTCCTGCGTTATCCCCTGATTCTGTGGATAACCGTATTACCGCCTTTGAGTGAGCTGATAC
CGCTCGCCGCAGCCGAACGACCGAGCGCAGCGAGTCAGTGAGCGAGGAAGCGGAAGAGCGCCCAATACGC
AAACCGCCTCTCCCCGCGCGTTGGCCGATTCATTAATGCAGCAAGCTCATGGCTGACTAATTTTTTTTAT
TTATGCAGAGGCCGAGGCCGCCTCGGCCTCTGAGCTATTCCAGAAGTAGTGAGGAGGCTTTTTTGGAGGC
CTAGGCTTTTGCAAAAAGCTCCCCGTGGCACGACAGGTTTCCCGACTGGAAAGCGGGCAGTGAGCGCAAC
GCAATTAATGTGAGTTAGCTCACTCATTAGGCACCCCAGGCTTTACACTTTATGCTTCCGGCTCGTATGT
TGTGTGGAATTGTGAGCGGATAACAATTTCACACAGGAAACAGCTATGACATGATTACGAATTTCACAAA
TAAAGCATTTTTTTCACTGCATTCTAGTTGTGGTTTGTCCAAACTCATCAATGTATCTTATCATGTCTGG
ATCAACTGGATAACTCAAGCTAACCAAAATCATCCCAAACTTCCCACCCCATACCCTATTACCACTGCCA
ATTACCTGTGGTTTCATTTACTCTAAACCTGTGATTCCTCTGAATTATTTTCATTTTAAAGAAATTGTAT
TTGTTAAATATGTACTACAAACTTAGTAGT
