>Addgene plasmid #116245 | pHAGE-EGFR-E746_S752delinsV | depositor partial sequence | sequence record 219118 | insert
ATGCGACCCTCCGGGACGGCCGGGGCAGCGCTCCTGGCGCTGCTGGCTGCGCTCTGCCCGGCGAGTCGGG
CTCTGGAGGAAAAGAAAGTTTGCCAAGGCACGAGTAACAAGCTCACGCAGTTGGGCACTTTTGAAGATCA
TTTTCTCAGCCTCCAGAGGATGTTCAATAACTGTGAGGTGGTCCTTGGGAATTTGGAAATTACCTATGTG
CAGAGGAATTATGATCTTTCCTTCTTAAAGACCATCCAGGAGGTGGCTGGTTATGTCCTCATTGCCCTCA
ACACAGTGGAGCGAATTCCTTTGGAAAACCTGCAGATCATCAGAGGAAATATGTACTACGAAAATTCCTA
TGCCTTAGCAGTCTTATCTAACTATGATGCAAATAAAACCGGACTGAAGGAGCTGCCCATGAGAAATTTA
CAGGAAATCCTGCATGGCGCCGTGCGGTTCAGCAACAACCCTGCCCTGTGCAACGTGGAGAGCATCCAGT
GGCGGGACATAGTCAGCAGTGACTTTCTCAGCAACATGTCGATGGACTTCCAGAACCACCTGGGCAGCTG
CCAAAAGTGTGATCCAAGCTGTCCCAATGGGAGCTGCTGGGGTGCAGGAGAGGAGAACTGCCAGAAACTG
ACCAAAATCATCTGTGCCCAGCAGTGCTCCGGGCGCTGCCGTGGCAAGTCCCCCAGTGACTGCTGCCACA
ACCAGTGTGCTGCAGGCTGCACAGGCCCCCGGGAGAGCGACTGCCTGGTCTGCCGCAAATTCCGAGACGA
AGCCACGTGCAAGGACACCTGCCCCCCACTCATGCTCTACAACCCCACCACGTACCAGATGGATGTGAAC
CCCGAGGGCAAATACAGCTTTGGTGCCACCTGCGTGAAGAAGTGTCCCCGTAATTATGTGGTGACAGATC
ACGGCTCGTGCGTCCGAGCCTGTGGGGCCGACAGCTATGAGATGGAGGAAGACGGCGTCCGCAAGTGTAA
GAAGTGCGAAGGGCCTTGCCGCAAAGTGTGTAACGGAATAGGTATTGGTGAATTTAAAGACTCACTCTCC
ATAAATGCTACGAATATTAAACACTTCAAAAACTGCACCTCCATCAGTGGCGATCTCCACATCCTGCCGG
TGGCATTTAGGGGTGACTCCTTCACACATACTCCTCCTCTGGATCCACAGGAACTGGATATTCTGAAAAC
CGTAAAGGAAATCACAGGGTTTTTGCTGATTCAGGCTTGGCCTGAAAACAGGACGGACCTCCATGCCTTT
GAGAACCTAGAAATCATACGCGGCAGGACCAAGCAACATGGTCAGTTTTCTCTTGCAGTCGTCAGCCTGA
ACATAACATCCTTGGGATTACGCTCCCTCAAGGAGATAAGTGATGGAGATGTGATAATTTCAGGAAACAA
AAATTTGTGCTATGCAAATACAATAAACTGGAAAAAACTGTTTGGGACCTCCGGTCAGAAAACCAAAATT
ATAAGCAACAGAGGTGAAAACAGCTGCAAGGCCACAGGCCAGGTCTGCCATGCCTTGTGCTCCCCCGAGG
GCTGCTGGGGCCCGGAGCCCAGGGACTGCGTCTCTTGCCGGAATGTCAGCCGAGGCAGGGAATGCGTGGA
CAAGTGCAACCTTCTGGAGGGTGAGCCAAGGGAGTTTGTGGAGAACTCTGAGTGCATACAGTGCCACCCA
GAGTGCCTGCCTCAGGCCATGAACATCACCTGCACAGGACGGGGACCAGACAACTGTATCCAGTGTGCCC
ACTACATTGACGGCCCCCACTGCGTCAAGACCTGCCCGGCAGGAGTCATGGGAGAAAACAACACCCTGGT
CTGGAAGTACGCAGACGCCGGCCATGTGTGCCACCTGTGCCATCCAAACTGCACCTACGGATGCACTGGG
CCAGGTCTTGAAGGCTGTCCAACGAATGGGCCTAAGATCCCGTCCATCGCCACTGGGATGGTGGGGGCCC
TCCTCTTGCTGCTGGTGGTGGCCCTGGGGATCGGCCTCTTCATGCGAAGGCGCCACATCGTTCGGAAGCG
CACGCTGCGGAGGCTGCTGCAGGAGAGGGAGCTTGTGGAGCCTCTTACACCCAGTGGAGAAGCTCCCAAC
CAAGCTCTCTTGAGGATCTTGAAGGAAACTGAATTCAAAAAGATCAAAGTGCTGGGCTCCGGTGCGTTCG
GCACGGTGTATAAGGGACTCTGGATCCCAGAAGGTGAGAAAGTTAAAATTCCCGTCGCTATCAAGGTTCC
GAAAGCCAACAAGGAAATCCTCGATGAAGCCTACGTGATGGCCAGCGTGGACAACCCCCACGTGTGCCGC
CTGCTGGGCATCTGCCTCACCTCCACCGTGCAGCTCATCACGCAGCTCATGCCCTTCGGCTGCCTCCTGG
ACTATGTCCGGGAACACAAAGACAATATTGGCTCCCAGTACCTGCTCAACTGGTGTGTGCAGATCGCAAA
GGGCATGAACTACTTGGAGGACCGTCGCTTGGTGCACCGCGACCTGGCAGCCAGGAACGTACTGGTGAAA
ACACCGCAGCATGTCAAGATCACAGATTTTGGGCTGGCCAAACTGCTGGGTGCGGAAGAGAAAGAATACC
ATGCAGAAGGAGGCAAAGTGCCTATCAAGTGGATGGCATTGGAATCAATTTTACACAGAATCTATACCCA
CCAGAGTGATGTCTGGAGCTACGGGGTGACCGTTTGGGAGTTGATGACCTTTGGATCCAAGCCATATGAC
GGAATCCCTGCCAGCGAGATCTCCTCCATCCTGGAGAAAGGAGAACGCCTCCCTCAGCCACCCATATGTA
CCATCGATGTCTACATGATCATGGTCAAGTGCTGGATGATAGACGCAGATAGTCGCCCAAAGTTCCGTGA
GTTGATCATCGAATTCTCCAAAATGGCCCGAGACCCCCAGCGCTACCTTGTCATTCAGGGGGATGAAAGA
ATGCATTTGCCAAGTCCTACAGACTCCAACTTCTACCGTGCCCTGATGGATGAAGAAGACATGGACGACG
TGGTGGATGCCGACGAGTACCTCATCCCACAGCAGGGCTTCTTCAGCAGCCCCTCCACGTCACGGACTCC
CCTCCTGAGCTCTCTGAGTGCAACCAGCAACAATTCCACCGTGGCTTGCATTGATAGAAATGGGCTGCAA
AGCTGTCCCATCAAGGAAGACAGCTTCTTGCAGCGATACAGCTCAGACCCCACAGGCGCCTTGACTGAGG
ACAGCATAGACGACACCTTCCTCCCAGTGCCTGAATACATAAACCAGTCCGTTCCCAAAAGGCCCGCTGG
CTCTGTGCAGAATCCTGTCTATCACAATCAGCCTCTGAACCCCGCGCCCAGCAGAGACCCACACTACCAG
GACCCCCACAGCACTGCAGTGGGCAACCCCGAGTATCTCAACACTGTCCAGCCCACCTGTGTCAACAGCA
CATTCGACAGCCCTGCCCACTGGGCCCAGAAAGGCAGCCACCAAATTAGCCTGGACAACCCTGACTACCA
GCAGGACTTCTTTCCCAAGGAAGCCAAGCCAAATGGCATCTTTAAGGGCTCCACAGCTGAAAATGCAGAA
TACCTAAGGGTCGCGCCACAAAGCAGTGAATTTATTGGAGCATGA
